>Addgene plasmid #76692 | IGF1R gRNA (BRDN0001145186) | addgene full sequence | sequence record 186318 | Addgene Assembled Sequence
CCCGGGTGCAAAGATGGATAAAGTTTTAAACAGAGAGGAATCTTTGCAGCTAATGGACCTTCTAGGTCTT
GAAAGGAGTGGGAATTGGCTCCGGTGCCCGTCAGTGGGCAGAGCGCACATCGCCCACAGTCCCCGAGAAG
TTGGGGGGAGGGGTCGGCAATTGATCCGGTGCCTAGAGAAGGTGGCGCGGGGTAAACTGGGAAAGTGATG
TCGTGTACTGGCTCCGCCTTTTTCCCGAGGGTGGGGGAGAACCGTATATAAGTGCAGTAGTCGCCGTGAA
CGTTCTTTTTCGCAACGGGTTTGCCGCCAGAACACAGGTAAGTGCCGTGTGTGGTTCCCGCGGGCCTGGC
CTCTTTACGGGTTATGGCCCTTGCGTGCCTTGAATTACTTCCACCTGGCTGCAGTACGTGATTCTTGATC
CCGAGCTTCGGGTTGGAAGTGGGTGGGAGAGTTCGAGGCCTTGCGCTTAAGGAGCCCCTTCGCCTCGTGC
TTGAGTTGAGGCCTGGCCTGGGCGCTGGGGCCGCCGCGTGCGAATCTGGTGGCACCTTCGCGCCTGTCTC
GCTGCTTTCGATAAGTCTCTAGCCATTTAAAATTTTTGATGACCTGCTGCGACGCTTTTTTTCTGGCAAG
ATAGTCTTGTAAATGCGGGCCAAGATCTGCACACTGGTATTTCGGTTTTTGGGGCCGCGGGCGGCGACGG
GGCCCGTGCGTCCCAGCGCACATGTTCGGCGAGGCGGGGCCTGCGAGCGCGGCCACCGAGAATCGGACGG
GGGTAGTCTCAAGCTGGCCGGCCTGCTCTGGTGCCTGGCCTCGCGCCGCCGTGTATCGCCCCGCCCTGGG
CGGCAAGGCTGGCCCGGTCGGCACCAGTTGCGTGAGCGGAAAGATGGCCGCTTCCCGGCCCTGCTGCAGG
GAGCTCAAAATGGAGGACGCGGCGCTCGGGAGAGCGGGCGGGTGAGTCACCCACACAAAGGAAAAGGGCC
TTTCCGTCCTCAGCCGTCGCTTCATGTGACTCCACGGAGTACCGGGCGCCGTCCAGGCACCTCGATTAGT
TCTCGAGCTTTTGGAGTACGTCGTCTTTAGGTTGGGGGGAGGGGTTTTATGCGATGGAGTTTCCCCACAC
TGAGTGGGTGGAGACTGAAGTTAGGCCAGCTTGGCACTTGATGTAATTCTCCTTGGAATTTGCCCTTTTT
GAGTTTGGATCTTGGTTCATTCTCAAGCCTCAGACAGTGGTTCAAAGTTTTTTTCTTCCATTTCAGGTGT
CGTGACGTACGGCCACCATGACCGAGTACAAGCCCACGGTGCGCCTCGCCACCCGCGACGACGTCCCCAG
GGCCGTACGCACCCTCGCCGCCGCGTTCGCCGACTACCCCGCCACGCGCCACACCGTCGATCCGGACCGC
CACATCGAGCGGGTCACCGAGCTGCAAGAACTCTTCCTCACGCGCGTCGGGCTCGACATCGGCAAGGTGT
GGGTCGCGGACGACGGCGCCGCCGTGGCGGTCTGGACCACGCCGGAGAGCGTCGAAGCGGGGGCGGTGTT
CGCCGAGATCGGCCCGCGCATGGCCGAGTTGAGCGGTTCCCGGCTGGCCGCGCAGCAACAGATGGAAGGC
CTCCTGGCGCCGCACCGGCCCAAGGAGCCCGCGTGGTTCCTGGCCACCGTCGGAGTCTCGCCCGACCACC
AGGGCAAGGGTCTGGGCAGCGCCGTCGTGCTCCCCGGAGTGGAGGCGGCCGAGCGCGCCGGGGTGCCCGC
CTTCCTGGAGACCTCCGCGCCCCGCAACCTCCCCTTCTACGAGCGGCTCGGCTTCACCGTCACCGCCGAC
GTCGAGGTGCCCGAAGGACCGCGCACCTGGTGCATGACCCGCAAGCCCGGTGCCTGAACGCGTTAAGTCG
ACAATCAACCTCTGGATTACAAAATTTGTGAAAGATTGACTGGTATTCTTAACTATGTTGCTCCTTTTAC
GCTATGTGGATACGCTGCTTTAATGCCTTTGTATCATGCTATTGCTTCCCGTATGGCTTTCATTTTCTCC
TCCTTGTATAAATCCTGGTTGCTGTCTCTTTATGAGGAGTTGTGGCCCGTTGTCAGGCAACGTGGCGTGG
TGTGCACTGTGTTTGCTGACGCAACCCCCACTGGTTGGGGCATTGCCACCACCTGTCAGCTCCTTTCCGG
GACTTTCGCTTTCCCCCTCCCTATTGCCACGGCGGAACTCATCGCCGCCTGCCTTGCCCGCTGCTGGACA
GGGGCTCGGCTGTTGGGCACTGACAATTCCGTGGTGTTGTCGGGGAAATCATCGTCCTTTCCTTGGCTGC
TCGCCTGTGTTGCCACCTGGATTCTGCGCGGGACGTCCTTCTGCTACGTCCCTTCGGCCCTCAATCCAGC
GGACCTTCCTTCCCGCGGCCTGCTGCCGGCTCTGCGGCCTCTTCCGCGTCTTCGCCTTCGCCCTCAGACG
AGTCGGATCTCCCTTTGGGCCGCCTCCCCGCGTCGACTTTAAGACCAATGACTTACAAGGCAGCTGTAGA
TCTTAGCCACTTTTTAAAAGAAAAGGGGGGACTGGAAGGGCTAATTCACTCCCAACGAAGACAAGATCTG
CTTTTTGCTTGTACTGGGTCTCTCTGGTTAGACCAGATCTGAGCCTGGGAGCTCTCTGGCTAACTAGGGA
ACCCACTGCTTAAGCCTCAATAAAGCTTGCCTTGAGTGCTTCAAGTAGTGTGTGCCCGTCTGTTGTGTGA
CTCTGGTAACTAGAGATCCCTCAGACCCTTTTAGTCAGTGTGGAAAATCTCTAGCAGTACGTATAGTAGT
TCATGTCATCTTATTATTCAGTATTTATAACTTGCAAAGAAATGAATATCAGAGAGTGAGAGGAACTTGT
TTATTGCAGCTTATAATGGTTACAAATAAAGCAATAGCATCACAAATTTCACAAATAAAGCATTTTTTTC
ACTGCATTCTAGTTGTGGTTTGTCCAAACTCATCAATGTATCTTATCATGTCTGGCTCTAGCTATCCCGC
CCCTAACTCCGCCCATCCCGCCCCTAACTCCGCCCAGTTCCGCCCATTCTCCGCCCCATGGCTGACTAAT
TTTTTTTATTTATGCAGAGGCCGAGGCCGCCTCGGCCTCTGAGCTATTCCAGAAGTAGTGAGGAGGCTTT
TTTGGAGGCCTAGGGACGTACCCAATTCGCCCTATAGTGAGTCGTATTACGCGCGCTCACTGGCCGTCGT
TTTACAACGTCGTGACTGGGAAAACCCTGGCGTTACCCAACTTAATCGCCTTGCAGCACATCCCCCTTTC
GCCAGCTGGCGTAATAGCGAAGAGGCCCGCACCGATCGCCCTTCCCAACAGTTGCGCAGCCTGAATGGCG
AATGGG
[124 nt withheld, positions 3367-3490]
C
[91 nt withheld, positions 3492-3582]
A
[49 nt withheld, positions 3584-3632]
CCTTTGACGTTGGAGTCCACGTTCTTT
[37 nt withheld, positions 3660-3696]
ACCCTATCTCGGTCTATTCTTTTGATTTATAAGGGATTTTGCCGATTTCGGCCTATTGGTTAAAAAATGA
GCTGATTTAACAAAAATTTAACGCGAATTTTAACAAAATATTAACGCTTACAATTTAGGTGGCACTTTTC
GGGGAAATGTGCGCGGAACCCCTATTTGTTTATTTTTCTAAATACATTCAAATATGTATCCGCTCATGAG
ACAATAACCCTGATAAATGCTTCAATAATATTGAAAAAGGAAGAGTATGAGTATTCAACATTTCCGTGTC
GCCCTTATTCCCTTTTTTGCGGCATTTTGCCTTCCTGTTTTTGCTCACCCAGAAACGCTGGTGAAAGTAA
AAGATGCTGAAGATCAGTTGGGTGCACGAGTGGGTTACATCGAACTGGATCTCAACAGCGGTAAGATCCT
TGAGAGTTTTCGCCCCGAAGAACGTTTTCCAATGATGAGCACTTTTAAAGTTCTGCTATGTGGCGCGGTA
TTATCCCGTATTGACGCCGGGCAAGAGCAACTCGGTCGCCGCATACACTATTCTCAGAATGACTTGGTTG
AGTACTCACCAGTCACAGAAAAGCATCTTACGGATGGCATGACAGTAAGAGAATTATGCAGTGCTGCCAT
AACCATGAGTGATAACACTGCGGCCAACTTACTTCTGACAACGATCGGAGGACCGAAGGAGCTAACCGCT
TTTTTGCACAACATGGGGGATCATGTAACTCGCCTTGATCGTTGGGAACCGGAGCTGAATGAAGCCATAC
CAAACGACGAGCGTGACACCACGATGCCTGTAGCAATGGCAACAACGTTGCGCAAACTATTAACTGGCGA
ACTACTTACTCTAGCTTCCCGGCAACAATTAATAGACTGGATGGAGGCGGATAAAGTTGCAGGACCACTT
CTGCGCTCGGCCCTTCCGGCTGGCTGGTTTATTGCTGATAAATCTGGAGCCGGTGAGCGTGGGTCTCGCG
GTATCATTGCAGCACTGGGGCCAGATGGTAAGCCCTCCCGTATCGTAGTTATCTACACGACGGGGAGTCA
GGCAACTATGGATGAACGAAATAGACAGATCGCTGAGATAGGTGCCTCACTGATTAAGCATTGGTAACTG
TCAGACCAAGTTTACTCATATATACTTTAGATTGATTTAAAACTTCATTTTTAATTTAAAAGGATCTAGG
TGAAGATCCTTTTTGATAATCTCATGACCAAAATCCCTTAACGTGAGTTTTCGTTCCACTGAGCGTCAGA
CCCCGTAGAAAAGATCAAAGGATCTTCTTGAGATCCTTTTTTTCTGCGCGTAATCTGCTGCTTGCAAACA
AAAAAACCACCGCTACCAGCGGTGGTTTGTTTGCCGGATCAAGAGCTACCAACTCTTTTTCCGAAGGTAA
CTGGCTTCAGCAGAGCGCAGATACCAAATACTGTTCTTCTAGTGTAGCCGTAGTTAGGCCACCACTTCAA
GAACTCTGTAGCACCGCCTACATACCTCGCTCTGCTAATCCTGTTACCAGTGGCTGCTGCCAGTGGCGAT
AAGTCGTGTCTTACCGGGTTGGACTCAAGACGATAGTTACCGGATAAGGCGCAGCGGTCGGGCTGAACGG
GGGGTTCGTGCACACAGCCCAGCTTGGAGCGAACGACCTACACCGAACTGAGATACCTACAGCGTGAGCT
ATGAGAAAGCGCCACGCTTCCCGAAGGGAGAAAGGCGGACAGGTATCCGGTAAGCGGCAGGGTCGGAACA
GGAGAGCGCACGAGGGAGCTTCCAGGGGGAAACGCCTGGTATCTTTATAGTCCTGTCGGGTTTCGCCACC
TCTGACTTGAGCGTCGATTTTTGTGATGCTCGTCAGGGGGGCGGAGCCTATGGAAAAACGCCAGCAACGC
GGCCTTTTTACGGTTCCTGGCCTTTTGCTGGCCTTTTGCTCACATGTTCTTTCCTGCGTTATCCCCTGAT
TCTGTGGATAACCGTATTACCGCCTTTGAGTGAGCTGATACCGCTCGCCGCAGCCGAACGACCGAGCGCA
GCGAGTCAGTGAGCGAGGAAGCGGAAGAGCGCCCAATACGCAAACCGCCTCTCCCCGCGCGTTGGCCGAT
TCATTAATGCAGCTGGCACGACAGGTTTCCCGACTGGAAAGCGGGCAGTGAGCGCAACGCAATTAATGTG
AGTTAGCTCACTCATTAGGCACCCCAGGCTTTACACTTTATGCTTCCGGCTCGTATGTTGTGTGGAATTG
TGAGCGGATAACAATTTCACACAGGAAACAGCTATGACCATGATTACGCCAAGCGCGCAATTAACCCTCA
CTAAAGGGAACAAAAGCTGGAGCTGCAAGCTTAATGTAGTCTTATGCAATACTCTTGTAGTCTTGCAACA
TGGTAACGATGAGTTAGCAACATGCCTTACAAGGAGAGAAAAAGCACCGTGCATGCCGATTGGTGGAAGT
AAGGTGGTACGATCGTGCCTTATTAGGAAGGCAACAGACGGGTCTGACATGGATTGGACGAACCACTGAA
TTGCCGCATTGCAGAGATATTGTATTTAAGTGCCTAGCTCGATACATAAACGGGTCTCTCTGGTTAGACC
AGATCTGAGCCTGGGAGCTCTCTGGCTAACTAGGGAACCCACTGCTTAAGCCTCAATAAAGCTTGCCTTG
AGTGCTTCAAGTAGTGTGTGCCCGTCTGTTGTGTGACTCTGGTAACTAGAGATCCCTCAGACCCTTTTAG
TCAGTGTGGAAAATCTCTAGCAGTGGCGCCCGAACAGGGACTTGAAAGCGAAAGGGAAACCAGAGGAGCT
CTCTCGACGCAGGACTCGGCTTGCTGAAGCGCGCACGGCAAGAGGCGAGGGGCGGCGACTGGTGAGTACG
CCAAAAATTTTGACTAGCGGAGGCTAGAAGGAGAGAGATGGGTGCGAGAGCGTCAGTATTAAGCGGGGGA
GAATTAGATCGCGATGGGAAAAAATTCGGTTAAGGCCAGGGGGAAAGAAAAAATATAAATTAAAACATAT
AGTATGGGCAAGCAGGGAGCTAGAACGATTCGCAGTTAATCCTGGCCTGTTAGAAACATCAGAAGGCTGT
AGACAAATACTGGGACAGCTACAACCATCCCTTCAGACAGGATCAGAAGAACTTAGATCATTATATAATA
CAGTAGCAACCCTCTATTGTGTGCATCAAAGGATAGAGATAAAAGACACCAAGGAAGCTTTAGACAAGAT
AGAGGAAGAGCAAAACAAAAGTAAGACCACCGCACAGCAAGCGGCCGCTGATCTTCAGACCTGGAGGAGG
AGATATGAGGGACAATTGGAGAAGTGAATTATATAAATATAAAGTAGTAAAAATTGAACCATTAGGAGTA
GCACCCACCAAGGCAAAGAGAAGAGTGGTGCAGAGAGAAAAAAGAGCAGTGGGAATAGGAGCTTTGTTCC
TTGGGTTCTTGGGAGCAGCAGGAAGCACTATGGGCGCAGCGTCAATGACGCTGACGGTACAGGCCAGACA
ATTATTGTCTGGTATAGTGCAGCAGCAGAACAATTTGCTGAGGGCTATTGAGGCGCAACAGCATCTGTTG
CAACTCACAGTCTGGGGCATCAAGCAGCTCCAGGCAAGAATCCTGGCTGTGGAAAGATACCTAAAGGATC
AACAGCTCCTGGGGATTTGGGGTTGCTCTGGAAAACTCATTTGCACCACTGCTGTGCCTTGGAATGCTAG
TTGGAGTAATAAATCTCTGGAACAGATTTGGAATCACACGACCTGGATGGAGTGGGACAGAGAAATTAAC
AATTACACAAGCTTAATACACTCCTTAATTGAAGAATCGCAAAACCAGCAAGAAAAGAATGAACAAGAAT
TATTGGAATTAGATAAATGGGCAAGTTTGTGGAATTGGTTTAACATAACAAATTGGCTGTGGTATATAAA
ATTATTCATAATGATAGTAGGAGGCTTGGTAGGTTTAAGAATAGTTTTTGCTGTACTTTCTATAGTGAAT
AGAGTTAGGCAGGGATATTCACCATTATCGTTTCAGACCCACCTCCCAACCCCGAGGGGACCCAGAGAGG
GCCTATTTCCCATGATTCCTTCATATTTGCATATACGATACAAGGCTGTTAGAGAGATAATTAGAATTAA
TTTGACTGTAAACACAAAGATATTAGTACAAAATACGTGACGTAGAAAGTAATAATTTCTTGGGTAGTTT
GCAGTTTTAAAATTATGTTTTAAAATGGACTATCATATGCTTACCGTAACTTGAAAGTATTTCGATTTCT
TGGCTTTATATATCTTGTGGAAAGGACGAAACACCGGGAGAACGACCATATCCGTGGTTTTAGAGCTAGA
AATAGCAAGTTAAAATAAGGCTAGTCCGTTATCAACTTGAAAAAGTGGCACCGAGTCGGTGCTTTTTTAA
GCTTGGCGTAACTAGATCTTGAGACAAATGGCAGTATTCATCCACAATTTTAAAAGAAAAGGGGGGATTG
GGGGGTACAGTGCAGGGGAAAGAATAGTAGACATAATAGCAACAGACATACAAACTAAAGAATTACAAAA
ACAAATTACAAAAATTCAAAATTTTCGGGTTTATTACAGGGACAGCAGAGATCCACTTTGGCGCCGGCTC
GAGGGGG
Features (pLannotate 1.2.2; 29 found; start..end, strand, type, name):
     14..80      +  CDS            small t antigen (fragment): SV40 (simian virus 40) small t antigen
    106..317     +  promoter       EF-1α core promoter: core promoter for human elongation factor EF-1α
    318..1256    +  intron         EF-1α intron A: intron upstream of the start codon of human EF-1α
   1278..1877    +  CDS            PuroR (fragment): puromycin N-acetyltransferase; pac from Streptomyces; confers resistance to puromycin
   1893..2481    +  misc_feature   WPRE: woodchuck hepatitis virus posttranscriptional regulatory element
   2532..2551    +  misc_feature   cPPT/CTS (fragment): central polypurine tract and central termination sequence of HIV-1
   2553..2786    +  LTR            3' LTR (ΔU3): self-inactivating 3' long terminal repeat (LTR) from HIV-1
   2864..2985    +  polyA_signal   SV40 poly(A) signal: SV40 polyadenylation signal
   3025..3160    +  rep_origin     SV40 ori: SV40 origin of replication
   3181..3199    -  promoter       T7 promoter: promoter for bacteriophage T7 RNA polymerase
   3207..3362    +  CDS            lacZα (fragment): LacZα fragment of β-galactosidase; lacZ fragment
   3367..3795    +  rep_origin     f1 ori (sequence partly withheld): f1 bacteriophage origin of replication; arrow indicates direction of (+) strand synthesis
   3848..3952    +  promoter       AmpR promoter: bla
   3953..4813    +  CDS            AmpR: β-lactamase; bla; confers resistance to ampicillin, carbenicillin, and related antibiotics
   4984..5572    +  rep_origin     ori: high-copy-number ColE1/pMB1/pBR322/pUC origin of replication
   5755..5847    +  CDS            lacI (fragment): lac repressor; lacI; The lac repressor binds to the lac operator to inhibit transcription in E. coli. This inhibition can be relieved by adding lactose or isopropyl-β-D-thiogalactopyranoside (IPTG).
   5860..5881    +  protein_bind   CAP binding site: CAP binding activates transcription in the presence of cAMP. E. coli catabolite activator protein
   5896..5926    +  promoter       lac promoter: promoter for the E. coli lac operon
   5934..5950    +  protein_bind   lac operator: The lac repressor binds to the lac operator to inhibit transcription in E. coli. This inhibition can be relieved by adding lactose or isopropyl-β-D-thiogalactopyranoside (IPTG). lac repressor encoded by lacI
   5995..6013    +  promoter       T3 promoter: promoter for bacteriophage T3 RNA polymerase
   6041..6267    +  promoter       RSV promoter: Rous sarcoma virus enhancer/promoter
   6268..6448    +  LTR            5' LTR (truncated): truncated 5' long terminal repeat (LTR) from HIV-1
   6495..6620    +  misc_feature   HIV-1 Ψ: packaging signal of human immunodeficiency virus type 1
   6604..6967    +  CDS            HIV-1 gag (fragment): gag protein from human immunodeficiency virus 1; gag
   7113..7346    +  misc_feature   RRE: The Rev response element (RRE) of HIV-1 allows for Rev-dependent mRNA export from the nucleus to the cytoplasm.
   7723..7749    +  CDS            Rev (fragment): human immunodeficiency virus 1 (HIV-1) Rev protein; rev; enhances nuclear export of unspliced and incompletely spliced viral mRNAs
   7753..7993    +  promoter       U6 promoter: RNA polymerase III promoter for human U6 snRNA
   8023..8098    +  misc_RNA       gRNA scaffold: guide RNA scaffold for the Streptococcus pyogenes CRISPR/Cas9 system
   8154..8271    +  misc_feature   cPPT/CTS: central polypurine tract and central termination sequence of HIV-1
