[The description below was written by a language model from this plasmid's Addgene catalogue record and pLannotate feature annotations shown in this document.]
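Description:
IGF1R gRNA (BRDN0001145186) is a third-generation lentiviral CRISPR guide plasmid built on the lentiGuide-Puro backbone and carrying a single guide RNA against human IGF1R, the insulin-like growth factor 1 receptor. It is maintained in E. coli as a high-copy plasmid through a ColE1/pUC-type origin and selected with ampicillin via the bla gene. An f1 origin, an SV40 origin and poly(A) signal, T7 and T3 promoters, and lac-derived remnants are also annotated in the backbone.

The viral genome is driven by a chimeric RSV promoter fused to a truncated HIV-1 5' LTR, an arrangement that makes genomic RNA production Tat-independent. It is followed by the Ψ packaging signal with a partial gag sequence, the Rev response element, and a cPPT/CTS, and ends in a self-inactivating ΔU3 3' LTR that disables LTR promoter activity after integration. Between the LTRs sit two expression units. A human U6 RNA polymerase III promoter transcribes the IGF1R-specific spacer joined to the Streptococcus pyogenes Cas9 guide scaffold. An EF-1α core promoter with its intron A drives puromycin N-acetyltransferase for selection of transduced mammalian cells, with a WPRE downstream to enhance transcript expression.

The plasmid does not encode Cas9, so it is meant to be used with a separate Cas9 lentiviral vector or in cells already expressing Cas9 to disrupt IGF1R. The depositor notes that the guide was designed against two IGF1R reference transcripts. It belongs to a human kinome guide collection associated with work on optimized sgRNA design for higher on-target activity and fewer off-target effects.
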