Addgene plasmid #76692: IGF1R gRNA (BRDN0001145186)
Purpose: 3rd generation lentiviral gRNA plasmid targeting human IGF1R
Depositing lab: John Doench & David Root. Depositing organization: Broad Institute. Publication: Optimized sgRNA design to maximize activity and minimize off-target effects of CRISPR-Cas9. Doench JG, Fusi N, Sullender M, Hegde M, Vaimberg EW, Donovan KF, Smith I, Tothova Z, Wilen C, Orchard R, Virgin HW, Listgarten J, Root DE. Nat Biotechnol. 2016 Jan 18. doi: 10.1038/nbt.3437. PubMed 26780180.
Backbone
  Vector backbone: lentiGuide-Puro
  Backbone manufacturer: Zhang Lab (Addgene plasmid # 52963)
  Vector type: Mammalian Expression, Lentiviral, CRISPR
  Selectable markers: Puromycin
Growth in bacteria
  Bacterial resistance: Ampicillin, 100 μg/mL
  Growth temperature: 37°C
  Growth strain: DH5alpha
  Copy number: High Copy
Gene/Insert
  Gene/Insert name: IGF1R (alt names: IGF1R; NM_000875.4)
  gRNA/shRNA sequence: GGAGAACGACCATATCCGTG
  Species: H. sapiens (human)
  Entrez Gene: IGF1R (a.k.a. CD221, IGFIR, IGFR, JTK13)
  Promoter: hU6
  Cloning method: Unknown
  Sequencing primers: 5′ U6-F; 3′ pS2-R
Terms and licenses: Academic/Nonprofit Terms; Industry Terms: Not Available to Industry
Depositor comments: The gRNA was designed to target the following Genbank reference sequence(s): NM_000875.4,NM_001291858.1. Note that this plasmid does NOT contain Cas9. It should be used in conjunction with lentiCas9-Blast (Addgene #52962) or otherwise with cell lines already expressing Cas9. Browse the full kinome gRNA library at http://www.addgene.org/pooled-library/broadgpp-human-kinome/ or visit http://www.broadinstitute.org/rnai/public/ for detailed protocols and information.
How to cite: IGF1R gRNA (BRDN0001145186) was a gift from John Doench & David Root (Addgene plasmid # 76692 ; http://n2t.net/addgene:76692 ; RRID:Addgene_76692)
