>Addgene plasmid #76692 | IGF1R gRNA (BRDN0001145186) | depositor partial sequence | sequence record 144152 | Target Sequence
GGAGAACGACCATATCCGTG
