>Addgene plasmid #76692 | IGF1R gRNA (BRDN0001145186) | addgene partial sequence | sequence record 186317 | hU6-F
GAAAGTAATAATTTCTTGGGTAGTTTGCAGTTTTAAAATTATGTTTTAAAATGGACTATCATATGCTTAC
CGTAACTTGAAAGTATTTCGATTTCTTGGCTTTATATATCTTGTGGAAAGGACGAAACACCGGGAGAACG
ACCATATCCGTGGTTTTAGAGCTANAAATAGCAAGTTAAAATAAGGCTAGTCCGTTATCAACTTGAAAAA
GTGGCACCGAGTCGGTGCTTTTTTAAGCTTGGCGTAACTAGATCTTGAGACAAATGGCAGTATTCATCCA
CAATTTTAAAAGAAAAGGGGGGATTGGGGGGTACAGTGCAGGGGAAAGAATAGTAGACATAATAGCAACA
GACATACAAACTAAAGAATTACAAAAACAAATTACAAAAATTCAAAATTTTCGGGTTTATTACAGGGACA
GCAGAGATCCACTTTGGCGCCGGCTCGAGGGGGCCCGGGTGCAAAGATGGATAAAGTTTTAAACAGAGAG
GAATCTTTGCAGCTAATGGACCTTCTAGGTCTTGAAAGGAGTGGGAATTGGCTCCGGTGCCCGTCAGTGG
GCAGAGCGCA
